Addgene plasmid #219052: SFFV-ZEB2-Brd 74
Purpose: Transcription factor ZEB2 with a specific barcode assigned.
Depositing lab: Filipe Pereira. Depositing organization: Center for Neuroscience and Cell Biology, University of Coimbra. Publication: A combinatorial transcription factor screening platform for immune cell reprogramming. Kurochkin I, Altman AR, Caiado I, Pertiga-Cabral D, Halitzki E, Minaeva M, Zimmermannova O, Henriques-Oliveira L, Klein D, Nair M, Oliveira D, Cajal LR, Knittel R, Feick C, Ringner M, Martin M, Cirovic B, Pires CF, Rosa FF, Sitnicka E, Theis FJ, Pereira CF. Cell Syst. 2026 Jan 21;17(1):101457. doi: 10.1016/j.cels.2025.101457. Epub 2026 Jan 14. PubMed 41539305.
Backbone
  Vector backbone: SFFV-MCS
  Backbone size w/o insert (bp): 6638
  Vector type: Lentiviral
Growth in bacteria
  Bacterial resistance: Ampicillin, 100 μg/mL
  Growth temperature: 37°C
  Growth strain: NEB Stable
  Copy number: High Copy
Gene/Insert
  Gene/Insert name: ZEB2
  Species: H. sapiens (human)
  Insert size (bp): 3645
  Entrez Gene: ZEB2 (a.k.a. HSPC082, SIP-1, SIP1, SMADIP1, ZFHX1B)
  Promoter: The spleen focus-forming virus (SFFV) promoter
  Cloning method: Restriction Enzyme; 5′ cloning site Bsp119I (not destroyed); 3′ cloning site BstHI (not destroyed)
Terms and licenses: Academic/Nonprofit Terms; Industry Terms: Not Available to Industry
Depositor comments: Barcode sequence cloned into XbaI restriction site. Design of plasmid is as follows: SFFV-[TF sequence]-WPRE-[Barcode sequence].
How to cite: SFFV-ZEB2-Brd 74 was a gift from Filipe Pereira (Addgene plasmid # 219052 ; http://n2t.net/addgene:219052 ; RRID:Addgene_219052)
