[The description below was written by a language model from this plasmid's Addgene catalogue record and pLannotate feature annotations shown in this document.]
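Description:
SFFV-ZEB2-Brd 74 is a third-generation-style, self-inactivating HIV-1 lentiviral transfer plasmid built on the SFFV-MCS backbone, carrying the human transcription factor ZEB2 (also known as SIP1 or ZFHX1B) together with an assigned DNA barcode. The full sequence is about 10.3 kb. In bacteria it is maintained through a high-copy ColE1/pUC-type origin and selected with ampicillin via the β-lactamase gene. The backbone also retains pBluescript-derived remnants, including an f1 origin, lac promoter/operator and lacZα fragments, and T3 and T7 promoters.

The viral cassette begins with an RSV promoter fused to a truncated 5' LTR, which makes genomic RNA production in packaging cells independent of Tat. This is followed by the Ψ packaging signal with a partial gag sequence, the Rev response element for Rev-dependent nuclear export, and the cPPT/CTS element that aids nuclear import of the provirus. Internally, the spleen focus-forming virus LTR promoter, which is commonly chosen for strong expression in haematopoietic cells, drives the roughly 3.6 kb ZEB2 open reading frame cloned between flanking multiple cloning site fragments. No tag, reporter or mammalian selection marker is annotated. A WPRE downstream enhances transcript stability and expression, and according to the depositor the barcode sits after the WPRE in an XbaI site, although the feature table does not annotate it separately. The cassette ends in a ΔU3 3' LTR, followed by an SV40 polyadenylation signal and SV40 origin sequence. Because the barcode lies within the transcribed region, it can report which factor a cell received, in keeping with the construct's origin in a combinatorial transcription factor screening platform for immune cell reprogramming.
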