Features (pLannotate 1.2.2; 29 found; start..end, strand, type, name):
     94..112     -  promoter       T7 promoter: promoter for bacteriophage T7 RNA polymerase
    120..275     +  CDS            lacZα (fragment): LacZα fragment of β-galactosidase; lacZ fragment
    280..708     +  rep_origin     f1 ori (sequence partly withheld): f1 bacteriophage origin of replication; arrow indicates direction of (+) strand synthesis
    761..865     +  promoter       AmpR promoter: bla
    866..1726    +  CDS            AmpR: β-lactamase; bla; confers resistance to ampicillin, carbenicillin, and related antibiotics
   1897..2485    +  rep_origin     ori: high-copy-number ColE1/pMB1/pBR322/pUC origin of replication
   2668..2760    +  CDS            lacI (fragment): lac repressor; lacI; The lac repressor binds to the lac operator to inhibit transcription in E. coli. This inhibition can be relieved by adding lactose or isopropyl-β-D-thiogalactopyranoside (IPTG).
   2773..2794    +  protein_bind   CAP binding site: CAP binding activates transcription in the presence of cAMP. E. coli catabolite activator protein
   2809..2839    +  promoter       lac promoter: promoter for the E. coli lac operon
   2847..2863    +  protein_bind   lac operator: The lac repressor binds to the lac operator to inhibit transcription in E. coli. This inhibition can be relieved by adding lactose or isopropyl-β-D-thiogalactopyranoside (IPTG). lac repressor encoded by lacI
   2908..2926    +  promoter       T3 promoter: promoter for bacteriophage T3 RNA polymerase
   2954..3180    +  promoter       RSV promoter: Rous sarcoma virus enhancer/promoter
   3181..3361    +  LTR            5' LTR (truncated): truncated 5' long terminal repeat (LTR) from HIV-1
   3408..3533    +  misc_feature   HIV-1 Ψ: packaging signal of human immunodeficiency virus type 1
   3517..3880    +  CDS            HIV-1 gag (fragment): gag protein from human immunodeficiency virus 1; gag
   4026..4259    +  misc_feature   RRE: The Rev response element (RRE) of HIV-1 allows for Rev-dependent mRNA export from the nucleus to the cytoplasm.
   4636..4736    +  CDS            Rev (fragment): human immunodeficiency virus 1 (HIV-1) Rev protein; rev; enhances nuclear export of unspliced and incompletely spliced viral mRNAs
   4755..4872    +  misc_feature   cPPT/CTS: central polypurine tract and central termination sequence of HIV-1
   4906..5307    +  promoter       SFFV promoter: spleen focus-forming virus long terminal repeat (LTR) promoter
   5317..5340    +  misc_feature   MCS (fragment): pBluescript multiple cloning site
   5365..9006    +  CDS            ZEB2: ZEB2_HUMAN - Also known as KIAA0569 From Homo sapiens (Human).
   9017..9042    +  misc_feature   MCS (fragment): pBluescript multiple cloning site
   9042..9101    +  CDS            S (fragment): HBSAG_WHV6 - Experimental evidence at transcript level: Swiss-Prot protein existence level 2. The middle envelope protein plays an important role in the budding of the virion. It is involved in the induction of budding in a nucleocapsid independent way. In this process the majority of envelope proteins bud to form subviral lipoprotein particles of 22 nm of diameter that do not contain a nucleocapsid (By similarity). From Woodchuck hepatitis B virus (isolate w64/pWS23) (WHV).
   9233..9636    +  misc_feature   WPRE: woodchuck hepatitis virus posttranscriptional regulatory element
   9694..9753    +  CDS            nef (fragment): NEF_HV1Z2 - Experimental evidence at protein level: Swiss-Prot protein existence level 1. Extracellular Nef protein targets CD4(+) T-lymphocytes for apoptosis by interacting with CXCR4 surface receptors. From Human immunodeficiency virus type 1 group M subtype D (isolate Z2/CDC-Z34) (HIV-1).
   9755..9988    +  LTR            3' LTR (ΔU3): self-inactivating 3' long terminal repeat (LTR) from HIV-1
  10060..10181   +  polyA_signal   SV40 poly(A) signal: SV40 polyadenylation signal
  10200..10221   +  rep_origin     SV40 ori (fragment): SV40 origin of replication
  10221..73      +  rep_origin     SV40 ori (across the origin): SV40 origin of replication
>Addgene plasmid #219052 | SFFV-ZEB2-Brd 74 | addgene full sequence | sequence record 448884 | Addgene NGS Result
ATTTATGCAGAGGCCGAGGCCGCCTCGGCCTCTGAGCTATTCCAGAAGTAGTGAGGAGGCTTTTTTGGAG
GCCTAGGGACGTACCCAATTCGCCCTATAGTGAGTCGTATTACGCGCGCTCACTGGCCGTCGTTTTACAA
CGTCGTGACTGGGAAAACCCTGGCGTTACCCAACTTAATCGCCTTGCAGCACATCCCCCTTTCGCCAGCT
GGCGTAATAGCGAAGAGGCCCGCACCGATCGCCCTTCCCAACAGTTGCGCAGCCTGAATGGCGAATGGG
[124 nt withheld, positions 280-403]
C
[91 nt withheld, positions 405-495]
A
[49 nt withheld, positions 497-545]
CCTTTGACGTTGGAGTCCACGTTCTTT
[37 nt withheld, positions 573-609]
ACCCTATCTCGGTCTATTCTTTTGATTTATAAGGGATTTTGCCGATTTCGGCCTATTGGTTAAAAAATGA
GCTGATTTAACAAAAATTTAACGCGAATTTTAACAAAATATTAACGCTTACAATTTAGGTGGCACTTTTC
GGGGAAATGTGCGCGGAACCCCTATTTGTTTATTTTTCTAAATACATTCAAATATGTATCCGCTCATGAG
ACAATAACCCTGATAAATGCTTCAATAATATTGAAAAAGGAAGAGTATGAGTATTCAACATTTCCGTGTC
GCCCTTATTCCCTTTTTTGCGGCATTTTGCCTTCCTGTTTTTGCTCACCCAGAAACGCTGGTGAAAGTAA
AAGATGCTGAAGATCAGTTGGGTGCACGAGTGGGTTACATCGAACTGGATCTCAACAGCGGTAAGATCCT
TGAGAGTTTTCGCCCCGAAGAACGTTTTCCAATGATGAGCACTTTTAAAGTTCTGCTATGTGGCGCGGTA
TTATCCCGTATTGACGCCGGGCAAGAGCAACTCGGTCGCCGCATACACTATTCTCAGAATGACTTGGTTG
AGTACTCACCAGTCACAGAAAAGCATCTTACGGATGGCATGACAGTAAGAGAATTATGCAGTGCTGCCAT
AACCATGAGTGATAACACTGCGGCCAACTTACTTCTGACAACGATCGGAGGACCGAAGGAGCTAACCGCT
TTTTTGCACAACATGGGGGATCATGTAACTCGCCTTGATCGTTGGGAACCGGAGCTGAATGAAGCCATAC
CAAACGACGAGCGTGACACCACGATGCCTGTAGCAATGGCAACAACGTTGCGCAAACTATTAACTGGCGA
ACTACTTACTCTAGCTTCCCGGCAACAATTAATAGACTGGATGGAGGCGGATAAAGTTGCAGGACCACTT
CTGCGCTCGGCCCTTCCGGCTGGCTGGTTTATTGCTGATAAATCTGGAGCCGGTGAGCGTGGGTCTCGCG
GTATCATTGCAGCACTGGGGCCAGATGGTAAGCCCTCCCGTATCGTAGTTATCTACACGACGGGGAGTCA
GGCAACTATGGATGAACGAAATAGACAGATCGCTGAGATAGGTGCCTCACTGATTAAGCATTGGTAACTG
TCAGACCAAGTTTACTCATATATACTTTAGATTGATTTAAAACTTCATTTTTAATTTAAAAGGATCTAGG
TGAAGATCCTTTTTGATAATCTCATGACCAAAATCCCTTAACGTGAGTTTTCGTTCCACTGAGCGTCAGA
CCCCGTAGAAAAGATCAAAGGATCTTCTTGAGATCCTTTTTTTCTGCGCGTAATCTGCTGCTTGCAAACA
AAAAAACCACCGCTACCAGCGGTGGTTTGTTTGCCGGATCAAGAGCTACCAACTCTTTTTCCGAAGGTAA
CTGGCTTCAGCAGAGCGCAGATACCAAATACTGTTCTTCTAGTGTAGCCGTAGTTAGGCCACCACTTCAA
GAACTCTGTAGCACCGCCTACATACCTCGCTCTGCTAATCCTGTTACCAGTGGCTGCTGCCAGTGGCGAT
AAGTCGTGTCTTACCGGGTTGGACTCAAGACGATAGTTACCGGATAAGGCGCAGCGGTCGGGCTGAACGG
GGGGTTCGTGCACACAGCCCAGCTTGGAGCGAACGACCTACACCGAACTGAGATACCTACAGCGTGAGCT
ATGAGAAAGCGCCACGCTTCCCGAAGGGAGAAAGGCGGACAGGTATCCGGTAAGCGGCAGGGTCGGAACA
GGAGAGCGCACGAGGGAGCTTCCAGGGGGAAACGCCTGGTATCTTTATAGTCCTGTCGGGTTTCGCCACC
TCTGACTTGAGCGTCGATTTTTGTGATGCTCGTCAGGGGGGCGGAGCCTATGGAAAAACGCCAGCAACGC
GGCCTTTTTACGGTTCCTGGCCTTTTGCTGGCCTTTTGCTCACATGTTCTTTCCTGCGTTATCCCCTGAT
TCTGTGGATAACCGTATTACCGCCTTTGAGTGAGCTGATACCGCTCGCCGCAGCCGAACGACCGAGCGCA
GCGAGTCAGTGAGCGAGGAAGCGGAAGAGCGCCCAATACGCAAACCGCCTCTCCCCGCGCGTTGGCCGAT
TCATTAATGCAGCTGGCACGACAGGTTTCCCGACTGGAAAGCGGGCAGTGAGCGCAACGCAATTAATGTG
AGTTAGCTCACTCATTAGGCACCCCAGGCTTTACACTTTATGCTTCCGGCTCGTATGTTGTGTGGAATTG
TGAGCGGATAACAATTTCACACAGGAAACAGCTATGACCATGATTACGCCAAGCGCGCAATTAACCCTCA
CTAAAGGGAACAAAAGCTGGAGCTGCAAGCTTAATGTAGTCTTATGCAATACTCTTGTAGTCTTGCAACA
TGGTAACGATGAGTTAGCAACATGCCTTACAAGGAGAGAAAAAGCACCGTGCATGCCGATTGGTGGAAGT
AAGGTGGTACGATCGTGCCTTATTAGGAAGGCAACAGACGGGTCTGACATGGATTGGACGAACCACTGAA
TTGCCGCATTGCAGAGATATTGTATTTAAGTGCCTAGCTCGATACATAAACGGGTCTCTCTGGTTAGACC
AGATCTGAGCCTGGGAGCTCTCTGGCTAACTAGGGAACCCACTGCTTAAGCCTCAATAAAGCTTGCCTTG
AGTGCTTCAAGTAGTGTGTGCCCGTCTGTTGTGTGACTCTGGTAACTAGAGATCCCTCAGACCCTTTTAG
TCAGTGTGGAAAATCTCTAGCAGTGGCGCCCGAACAGGGACTTGAAAGCGAAAGGGAAACCAGAGGAGCT
CTCTCGACGCAGGACTCGGCTTGCTGAAGCGCGCACGGCAAGAGGCGAGGGGCGGCGACTGGTGAGTACG
CCAAAAATTTTGACTAGCGGAGGCTAGAAGGAGAGAGATGGGTGCGAGAGCGTCAGTATTAAGCGGGGGA
GAATTAGATCGCGATGGGAAAAAATTCGGTTAAGGCCAGGGGGAAAGAAAAAATATAAATTAAAACATAT
AGTATGGGCAAGCAGGGAGCTAGAACGATTCGCAGTTAATCCTGGCCTGTTAGAAACATCAGAAGGCTGT
AGACAAATACTGGGACAGCTACAACCATCCCTTCAGACAGGATCAGAAGAACTTAGATCATTATATAATA
CAGTAGCAACCCTCTATTGTGTGCATCAAAGGATAGAGATAAAAGACACCAAGGAAGCTTTAGACAAGAT
AGAGGAAGAGCAAAACAAAAGTAAGACCACCGCACAGCAAGCGGCCGCTGATCTTCAGACCTGGAGGAGG
AGATATGAGGGACAATTGGAGAAGTGAATTATATAAATATAAAGTAGTAAAAATTGAACCATTAGGAGTA
GCACCCACCAAGGCAAAGAGAAGAGTGGTGCAGAGAGAAAAAAGAGCAGTGGGAATAGGAGCTTTGTTCC
TTGGGTTCTTGGGAGCAGCAGGAAGCACTATGGGCGCAGCGTCAATGACGCTGACGGTACAGGCCAGACA
ATTATTGTCTGGTATAGTGCAGCAGCAGAACAATTTGCTGAGGGCTATTGAGGCGCAACAGCATCTGTTG
CAACTCACAGTCTGGGGCATCAAGCAGCTCCAGGCAAGAATCCTGGCTGTGGAAAGATACCTAAAGGATC
AACAGCTCCTGGGGATTTGGGGTTGCTCTGGAAAACTCATTTGCACCACTGCTGTGCCTTGGAATGCTAG
TTGGAGTAATAAATCTCTGGAACAGATTTGGAATCACACGACCTGGATGGAGTGGGACAGAGAAATTAAC
AATTACACAAGCTTAATACACTCCTTAATTGAAGAATCGCAAAACCAGCAAGAAAAGAATGAACAAGAAT
TATTGGAATTAGATAAATGGGCAAGTTTGTGGAATTGGTTTAACATAACAAATTGGCTGTGGTATATAAA
ATTATTCATAATGATAGTAGGAGGCTTGGTAGGTTTAAGAATAGTTTTTGCTGTACTTTCTATAGTGAAT
AGAGTTAGGCAGGGATATTCACCATTATCGTTTCAGACCCACCTCCCAACCCCGAGGGGACCCGACAGGC
CCGAAGGAATAGAAGAAGAAGGTGGAGAGAGAGACAGAGACAGATCCATTCGATTAGTGAACGGATCTCG
ACGGTATCGGTTAACTTTTAAAAGAAAAGGGGGGATTGGGGGGTACAGTGCAGGGGAAAGAATAGTAGAC
ATAATAGCAACAGACATACAAACTAAAGAATTACAAAAACAAATTACAAAAATTCAAAATTTTATCGATC
ACGAGACTAGCCTCGAGCTGGCTGCAGTAACGCCATTTTGCAAGGCATGGAAAAATACCAAACCAAGAAT
AGAGAAGTTCAGATCAAGGGCGGGTACATGAAAATAGCTAACGTTGGGCCAAACAGGATATCTGCGGTGA
GCAGTTTCGGCCCCGGCCCGGGGCCAAGAACAGATGGTCACCGCAGTTTCGGCCCCGGCCCGAGGCCAAG
AACAGATGGTCCCCAGATATGGCCCAACCCTCAGCAGTTTCTTAAGACCCATCAGATGTTTCCAGGCTCC
CCCAAGGACCTGAAATGACCCTGCGCCTTATTTGAATTAACCAATCAGCCTGCTTCTCGCTTCTGTTCGC
GCGCTTCTGCTTCCCGAGCTCTATAAAAGAGCTCACAACCCCTCACTCGGCGCGCCAGTCCTCCGACAGA
CTGAGTCGGCCGGTCGAATCAAGCTTATCGATACCGTCGACGGATCCGCTAGCCCGCGGTTCGAAATGAA
GCAGCCGATCATGGCGGATGGCCCCCGGTGCAAGAGGCGCAAACAAGCCAATCCCAGGAGGAAAAACGTG
GTGAACTATGACAATGTAGTGGACACAGGTTCTGAAACAGATGAGGAAGACAAGCTTCATATTGCTGAGG
ATGACGGTATTGCCAACCCTCTGGACCAGGAGACGAGTCCAGCTAGTGTGCCCAACCATGAGTCCTCCCC
ACACGTGAGCCAAGCTCTGTTGCCAAGAGAGGAAGAGGAAGATGAAATAAGGGAGGGTGGAGTGGAACAC
CCCTGGCACAACAACGAGATTCTACAAGCCTCTGTAGATGGTCCAGAAGAAATGAAGGAAGACTATGACA
CTATGGGGCCAGAAGCCACGATCCAGACCGCAATTAACAATGGTACAGTGAAGAATGCAAATTGCACATC
AGATTTTGAGGAATACTTTGCCAAAAGAAAACTGGAGGAACGCGATGGTCATGCAGTCAGCATCGAGGAG
TACCTTCAGCGCAGTGACACAGCCATTATTTACCCAGAAGCCCCTGAGGAGCTGTCTCGCCTTGGCACGC
CAGAGGCCAATGGGCAAGAAGAAAATGACCTGCCACCTGGAACTCCAGATGCTTTTGCCCAACTGCTGAC
CTGCCCCTACTGCGACCGGGGCTACAAGCGCTTGACATCACTGAAGGAGCACATCAAGTACCGCCACGAG
AAGAATGAAGAGAACTTTTCCTGCCCTCTCTGTAGCTACACGTTTGCCTACCGCACCCAGCTCGAGCGGC
ATATGGTGACACACAAGCCAGGGACAGATCAGCACCAAATGCTAACCCAAGGAGCAGGTAATCGCAAGTT
CAAATGCACAGAGTGTGGCAAGGCCTTCAAATATAAACACCATCTGAAAGAACACCTGCGAATTCACAGT
GGTGAAAAACCTTACGAGTGCCCAAACTGCAAGAAACGTTTCTCCCATTCTGGTTCCTACAGTTCGCACA
TCAGCAGCAAGAAATGTATTGGTTTAATCTCTGTAAATGGCCGAATGAGAAACAATATCAAGACGGGTTC
TTCCCCTAATTCTGTTTCTTCTTCTCCTACTAATTCAGCCATTACCCAGTTAAGAAACAAGTTGGAGAAT
GGAAAACCACTTAGTATGTCTGAACAGACAGGCTTACTTAAAATTAAAACAGAACCACTAGACTTCAATG
ACTATAAAGTTCTTATGGCTACACACGGGTTTAGTGGCACTAGTCCCTTTATGAATGGTGGGCTTGGAGC
CACCAGCCCTTTAGGAGTTCATCCATCTGCTCAGAGTCCAATGCAGCACTTAGGTGTAGGGATGGAAGCC
CCTTTACTTGGGTTTCCCACCATGAATAGTAATTTAAGTGAGGTACAAAAGGTTCTACAGATTGTGGACA
ATACTGTTTCCAGGCAAAAAATGGACTGCAAGGCTGAAGAAATTTCAAAGTTGAAAGGTTATCACATGAA
GGATCCATGCTCTCAACCTGAGGAACAAGGAGTTACTTCTCCTAATATTCCGCCTGTCGGTCTTCCGGTA
GTGAGTCATAATGGTGCCACTAAAAGTATTATTGACTATACGTTGGAAAAAGTCAATGAAGCCAAAGCTT
GCCTCCAGAGCTTGACTACTGACTCAAGGAGACAGATCAGTAATATAAAGAAAGAGAAGCTACGTACTTT
AATAGATTTGGTCACTGATGACAAAATGATTGAGAACCACAACATATCCACTCCATTTTCATGCCAGTTC
TGTAAAGAAAGTTTTCCTGGCCCCATCCCTTTGCATCAGCATGAACGTTACCTTTGTAAGATGAATGAAG
AGATCAAGGCGGTCCTGCAGCCTCATGAAAACATAGTCCCCAACAAAGCCGGAGTTTTTGTTGATAATAA
AGCCCTCCTCTTGTCATCTGTACTTTCTGAGAAAGGAATGACAAGCCCCATCAACCCATACAAGGACCAC
ATGTCTGTACTCAAAGCATACTATGCTATGAACATGGAGCCCAACTCCGATGAACTGCTGAAAATTTCCA
TTGCTGTGGGCCTTCCTCAGGAATTTGTGAAGGAATGGTTTGAACAACGAAAAGTCTACCAGTACTCAAA
TTCCAGGTCCCCATCCCTGGAAAGAAGCTCCAAGCCGTTAGCTCCCAACAGTAACCCTCCCACAAAAGAC
TCTTTATTACCCAGGTCTCCTGTAAAACCTATGGACTCCATAACATCACCATCTATAGCAGAACTCCACA
ACAGTGTTACGAATTGTGATCCTCCTCTCAGGCTAACAAAACCTTCCCATTTTACCAATATTAAACCAGT
TGAAAAATTGGACCACTCCAGGAGTAATACTCCTTCTCCCTTAAATCTTTCCTCCACATCTTCTAAAAAC
TCCCACAGTAGTTCATACACTCCAAACAGCTTCTCTTCTGAGGAGCTCCAGGCTGAGCCTTTAGACTTGT
CATTACCAAAACAAATGAAAGAACCCAAAAGTATTATAGCCACAAAGAACAAAACAAAAGCTAGTAGCAT
CAGTTTAGATCATAACAGTGTTTCTTCCTCATCTGAAAACTCAGATGAGCCTCTGAACTTGACTTTTATC
AAGAAGGAATTTTCAAATTCAAATAATCTGGACAACAAAAGCACTAACCCAGTGTTCAGCATGAACCCAT
TTAGTGCCAAACCTTTATACACAGCTCTTCCACCTCAAAGCGCATTTCCCCCTGCTACTTTCATGCCACC
AGTCCAGACCAGTATTCCTGGGCTACGACCATACCCAGGACTGGATCAGATGAGCTTCCTACCACATATG
GCCTACACCTACCCAACTGGAGCAGCTACTTTTGCTGATATGCAGCAAAGGAGAAAGTACCAGCGGAAAC
AAGGATTTCAGGGAGAATTGCTTGATGGAGCACAAGACTACATGTCAGGCCTAGATGATATGACAGACTC
CGACTCCTGTCTGTCTCGCAAAAAGATCAAGAAGACAGAGAGTGGCATGTATGCATGTGACTTATGTGAC
AAGACATTCCAGAAAAGCAGTTCCCTTCTGCGACATAAATACGAACACACAGGAAAAAGACCACATCAGT
GTCAGATTTGTAAGAAAGCGTTTAAACACAAGCACCACCTTATCGAGCACTCAAGGCTTCACTCGGGCGA
GAAGCCCTATCAGTGTGATAAATGTGGCAAGCGCTTCTCACACTCGGGCTCGTACTCGCAGCACATGAAT
CACAGGTATTCCTACTGCAAGCGGGAGGCGGAGGAGCGGGAAGCGGCGGAGCGCGAGGCGCGCGAGAAAG
GGCACTTGGAACCCACCGAGCTGCTGATGAACCGGGCTTACTTGCAGAGCATTACCCCTCAGGGGTACTC
TGACTCGGAGGAGAGGGAGAGTATGCCGAGGGATGGCGAGAGCGAGAAGGAGCACGAGAAAGAAGGCGAG
GATGGCTACGGGAAGCTGGGCAGACAGGATGGCGACGAGGAGTTCGAGGAGGAAGAGGAAGAAAGTGAAA
ATAAAAGTATGGATACGGATCCCGAAACGATACGAGATGAAGAAGAGACTGGAGATCACTCCATGGACGA
TAGTTCGGAGGATGGGAAAATGGAAACCAAATCAGACCACGAGGAAGACAATATGGAAGATGGCATGTAA
ACCGGTCGGATCCCCCGGGCTGCAGGAATTCGAGCATCTTACCGCCATTTATTCCCATATTTGTTCTGTT
TTTCTTGATTTGGGTATACATTTAAATGTTAATAAAACAAAATGGTGGGGCAATCATTTACATTTTTAGG
GATATGTAATTACTAGTTCAGGTGTATTGCCACAAGACAAACATGTTAAGAAACTTTCCCGTTATTTACG
CTCTGTTCCTGTTAATCAACCTCTGGATTACAAAATTTGTGAAAGATTGACTGATATTCTTAACTATGTT
GCTCCTTTTACGCTGTGTGGATATGCTGCTTTAATGCCTCTGTATCATGCTATTGCTTCCCGTACGGCTT
TCGTTTTCTCCTCCTTGTATAAATCCTGGTTGCTGTCTCTTTATGAGGAGTTGTGGCCCGTTGTCCGTCA
ACGTGGCGTGGTGTGCTCTGTGTTTGCTGACGCAACCCCCACTGGCTGGGGCATTGCCACCACCTGTCAA
CTCCTTTCTGGGACTTTCGCTTTCCCCCTCCCGATCGCCACGGCAGAACTCATCGCCGCCTGCCTTGCCC
GCTGCTGGACAGGGGCTAGGTTGCTGGGCACTGATAATTCCGTGGTGTTGTCGGGGAAGCTGACGTCCTT
TGCAATTCGATATCAAGCTGTACCTTCTAGATGTACACATGCACTAGCGCTTCTAGACCAATGACTTACA
AGGCAGCTGTAGATCTTAGCCACTTTTTAAAAGAAAAGGGGGGACTGGAAGGGCTAATTCACTCCCAACG
AAGACAAGATCTGCTTTTTGCTTGTACTGGGTCTCTCTGGTTAGACCAGATCTGAGCCTGGGAGCTCTCT
GGCTAACTAGGGAACCCACTGCTTAAGCCTCAATAAAGCTTGCCTTGAGTGCTTCAAGTAGTGTGTGCCC
GTCTGTTGTGTGACTCTGGTAACTAGAGATCCCTCAGACCCTTTTAGTCAGTGTGGAAAATCTCTAGCAG
TAGTAGTTCATGTCATCTTATTATTCAGTATTTATAACTTGCAAAGAAATGAATATCAGAGAGTGAGAGG
AACTTGTTTATTGCAGCTTATAATGGTTACAAATAAAGCAATAGCATCACAAATTTCACAAATAAAGCAT
TTTTTTCACTGCATTCTAGTTGTGGTTTGTCCAAACTCATCAATGTATCTTATCATGTCTGGCTCTAGCT
ATCCCGCCCCTAACTCCGCCCATCCCGCCCCTAACTCCGCCCAGTTCCGCCCATTCTCCGCCCCATGGCT
GACTAATTTTTTTT
