>Addgene plasmid #219052 | SFFV-ZEB2-Brd 74 | depositor partial sequence | sequence record 427636 | TF ORF
ATGAAGCAGCCGATCATGGCGGATGGCCCCCGGTGCAAGAGGCGCAAACAAGCCAATCCCAGGAGGAAAA
ACGTGGTGAACTATGACAATGTAGTGGACACAGGTTCTGAAACAGATGAGGAAGACAAGCTTCATATTGC
TGAGGATGACGGTATTGCCAACCCTCTGGACCAGGAGACGAGTCCAGCTAGTGTGCCCAACCATGAGTCC
TCCCCACACGTGAGCCAAGCTCTGTTGCCAAGAGAGGAAGAGGAAGATGAAATAAGGGAGGGTGGAGTGG
AACACCCCTGGCACAACAACGAGATTCTACAAGCCTCTGTAGATGGTCCAGAAGAAATGAAGGAAGACTA
TGACACTATGGGGCCAGAAGCCACGATCCAGACCGCAATTAACAATGGTACAGTGAAGAATGCAAATTGC
ACATCAGATTTTGAGGAATACTTTGCCAAAAGAAAACTGGAGGAACGCGATGGTCATGCAGTCAGCATCG
AGGAGTACCTTCAGCGCAGTGACACAGCCATTATTTACCCAGAAGCCCCTGAGGAGCTGTCTCGCCTTGG
CACGCCAGAGGCCAATGGGCAAGAAGAAAATGACCTGCCACCTGGAACTCCAGATGCTTTTGCCCAACTG
CTGACCTGCCCCTACTGCGACCGGGGCTACAAGCGCTTGACATCACTGAAGGAGCACATCAAGTACCGCC
ACGAGAAGAATGAAGAGAACTTTTCCTGCCCTCTCTGTAGCTACACGTTTGCCTACCGCACCCAGCTCGA
GCGGCATATGGTGACACACAAGCCAGGGACAGATCAGCACCAAATGCTAACCCAAGGAGCAGGTAATCGC
AAGTTCAAATGCACAGAGTGTGGCAAGGCCTTCAAATATAAACACCATCTGAAAGAACACCTGCGAATTC
ACAGTGGTGAAAAACCTTACGAGTGCCCAAACTGCAAGAAACGTTTCTCCCATTCTGGTTCCTACAGTTC
GCACATCAGCAGCAAGAAATGTATTGGTTTAATCTCTGTAAATGGCCGAATGAGAAACAATATCAAGACG
GGTTCTTCCCCTAATTCTGTTTCTTCTTCTCCTACTAATTCAGCCATTACCCAGTTAAGAAACAAGTTGG
AGAATGGAAAACCACTTAGTATGTCTGAACAGACAGGCTTACTTAAAATTAAAACAGAACCACTAGACTT
CAATGACTATAAAGTTCTTATGGCTACACACGGGTTTAGTGGCACTAGTCCCTTTATGAATGGTGGGCTT
GGAGCCACCAGCCCTTTAGGAGTTCATCCATCTGCTCAGAGTCCAATGCAGCACTTAGGTGTAGGGATGG
AAGCCCCTTTACTTGGGTTTCCCACCATGAATAGTAATTTAAGTGAGGTACAAAAGGTTCTACAGATTGT
GGACAATACTGTTTCCAGGCAAAAAATGGACTGCAAGGCTGAAGAAATTTCAAAGTTGAAAGGTTATCAC
ATGAAGGATCCATGCTCTCAACCTGAGGAACAAGGAGTTACTTCTCCTAATATTCCGCCTGTCGGTCTTC
CGGTAGTGAGTCATAATGGTGCCACTAAAAGTATTATTGACTATACGTTGGAAAAAGTCAATGAAGCCAA
AGCTTGCCTCCAGAGCTTGACTACTGACTCAAGGAGACAGATCAGTAATATAAAGAAAGAGAAGCTACGT
ACTTTAATAGATTTGGTCACTGATGACAAAATGATTGAGAACCACAACATATCCACTCCATTTTCATGCC
AGTTCTGTAAAGAAAGTTTTCCTGGCCCCATCCCTTTGCATCAGCATGAACGTTACCTTTGTAAGATGAA
TGAAGAGATCAAGGCGGTCCTGCAGCCTCATGAAAACATAGTCCCCAACAAAGCCGGAGTTTTTGTTGAT
AATAAAGCCCTCCTCTTGTCATCTGTACTTTCTGAGAAAGGAATGACAAGCCCCATCAACCCATACAAGG
ACCACATGTCTGTACTCAAAGCATACTATGCTATGAACATGGAGCCCAACTCCGATGAACTGCTGAAAAT
TTCCATTGCTGTGGGCCTTCCTCAGGAATTTGTGAAGGAATGGTTTGAACAACGAAAAGTCTACCAGTAC
TCAAATTCCAGGTCCCCATCCCTGGAAAGAAGCTCCAAGCCGTTAGCTCCCAACAGTAACCCTCCCACAA
AAGACTCTTTATTACCCAGGTCTCCTGTAAAACCTATGGACTCCATAACATCACCATCTATAGCAGAACT
CCACAACAGTGTTACGAATTGTGATCCTCCTCTCAGGCTAACAAAACCTTCCCATTTTACCAATATTAAA
CCAGTTGAAAAATTGGACCACTCCAGGAGTAATACTCCTTCTCCCTTAAATCTTTCCTCCACATCTTCTA
AAAACTCCCACAGTAGTTCATACACTCCAAACAGCTTCTCTTCTGAGGAGCTCCAGGCTGAGCCTTTAGA
CTTGTCATTACCAAAACAAATGAAAGAACCCAAAAGTATTATAGCCACAAAGAACAAAACAAAAGCTAGT
AGCATCAGTTTAGATCATAACAGTGTTTCTTCCTCATCTGAAAACTCAGATGAGCCTCTGAACTTGACTT
TTATCAAGAAGGAATTTTCAAATTCAAATAATCTGGACAACAAAAGCACTAACCCAGTGTTCAGCATGAA
CCCATTTAGTGCCAAACCTTTATACACAGCTCTTCCACCTCAAAGCGCATTTCCCCCTGCTACTTTCATG
CCACCAGTCCAGACCAGTATTCCTGGGCTACGACCATACCCAGGACTGGATCAGATGAGCTTCCTACCAC
ATATGGCCTACACCTACCCAACTGGAGCAGCTACTTTTGCTGATATGCAGCAAAGGAGAAAGTACCAGCG
GAAACAAGGATTTCAGGGAGAATTGCTTGATGGAGCACAAGACTACATGTCAGGCCTAGATGATATGACA
GACTCCGACTCCTGTCTGTCTCGCAAAAAGATCAAGAAGACAGAGAGTGGCATGTATGCATGTGACTTAT
GTGACAAGACATTCCAGAAAAGCAGTTCCCTTCTGCGACATAAATACGAACACACAGGAAAAAGACCACA
TCAGTGTCAGATTTGTAAGAAAGCGTTTAAACACAAGCACCACCTTATCGAGCACTCAAGGCTTCACTCG
GGCGAGAAGCCCTATCAGTGTGATAAATGTGGCAAGCGCTTCTCACACTCGGGCTCGTACTCGCAGCACA
TGAATCACAGGTATTCCTACTGCAAGCGGGAGGCGGAGGAGCGGGAAGCGGCGGAGCGCGAGGCGCGCGA
GAAAGGGCACTTGGAACCCACCGAGCTGCTGATGAACCGGGCTTACTTGCAGAGCATTACCCCTCAGGGG
TACTCTGACTCGGAGGAGAGGGAGAGTATGCCGAGGGATGGCGAGAGCGAGAAGGAGCACGAGAAAGAAG
GCGAGGATGGCTACGGGAAGCTGGGCAGACAGGATGGCGACGAGGAGTTCGAGGAGGAAGAGGAAGAAAG
TGAAAATAAAAGTATGGATACGGATCCCGAAACGATACGAGATGAAGAAGAGACTGGAGATCACTCCATG
GACGATAGTTCGGAGGATGGGAAAATGGAAACCAAATCAGACCACGAGGAAGACAATATGGAAGATGGCA
TGTAA
