>Addgene plasmid #219052 | SFFV-ZEB2-Brd 74 | depositor partial sequence | sequence record 427637 | Barcode sequence
TGTACACATGCACTAGCGCT
